>Addgene plasmid #70811 | pFOSGE_COF1B06 | depositor partial sequence | sequence record 126753 | insert
ATGTCGAAATTTCTGTCCCAAGCCGCCCTAAATACGCTGCGAAACACGCGCCTGGGGTCGCGGCAACTGG
TGCGCAGTTTTAAGGGCATCTCCAACACGCGTAACCATCGCATACCGGCTCACCAGGAATCGGGATGTGG
TCACTCAGTGGGATGCGGGCTGCTAGAGTTGCGGATGCCGGTGGCGTGCAGGAGGAGCATGTTCATCCAG
ACGCAGGACACTCCGAATCCGGAGAGCTTGAAGTTCCTGCCCGGCGTGGACGTCCTGGGAAAGGGGAACA
CGTACGACTTCCCCAACGGAACCACCGCCCACAACAGTCCTTTGGCCAAATTGCTGTTCCGCGTGGAGGG
CGTTAAGGGCGTGTTCTTTGGCGCCGACTTCGTCACCATCTCGAAGCAGGAGGGCGCCGAGTGGAGCCTG
ATTAAGCCAGAGGTGTTTGCCGTCATAATGGACTTCTTTGCCAGCGGCTTACCAGTTCTCAACGATGCCC
AGCCCAATGCGGACACCGAGATCCTCGAGGACGACGACGAGACGGTAATGATGATCAAGGAGCTGCTGGA
CACGCGCATCCGACCCACCGTCCAGGAGGACGGCGGCGACATCGTCTTCATGGGCTACGAGGGCGGCGTG
GTCAAGCTAAAGATGCAAGGCTCCTGCTCCTCCTGTCCCAGCTCCATTGTGACGCTGAAGAACGGAGTGC
AGAACATGCTGCAATTCTACATACCGGAGGTGGAGTCCGTTGAGCAGGTCTTCGACGAGGCGGACAGGAT
GATCGAGAGCGAGTTTGAGCGCTTCGAAAAGAACCTCAAGACGCTCAAGCAGCAGGAGCCCAGTGGCGGC
GGTCCCCAT
