>Addgene plasmid #70811 | pFOSGE_COF1B06 | addgene partial sequence | sequence record 130769 | M13-F20 5'-TGTAAAACGACGGCCAGT-3'
ATTTTATTTTGACTGATAGTGACCTGTTCGTTGCAACAAATTGATGAGCAATGCTTTTTTATAATGCCAA
CTTTGTACAAAAAAGCAGGCTTCATGTCGAAATTTCTGTCCCAAGCCGCCCTAAATACGCTGCGAAACAC
GCGCCTGGGGTCGCGGCAACTGGTGCGCAGTTTTAAGGGCATCTCCAACACGCGTAACCATCGCATACCG
GCTCACCAGGAATCGGGATGTGGTCACTCAGTGGGATGCGGGCTGCTAGAGTTGCGGATGCCGGTGGCGT
GCAGGAGGAGCATGTTCATCCAGACGCAGGACACTCCGAATCCGGAGAGCTTGAAGTTCCTGCCCGGCGT
GGACGTCCTGGGAAAGGGGAACACGTACGACTTCCCCAACGGAACCACCGCCCACAACAGTCCTTTGGCC
AAATTGCTGTTCCGCGTGGAGGGCGTTAAGGGCGTGTTCTTTGGCGCCGACTTCGTCACCATCTCGAAGC
AGGAGGGCGCCGAGTGGAGCCTGATTAAGCCAGAGGTGTTTGCCGTCATAATGGACTTCTTTGCCAGCGG
CTTACCAGTTCTCAACGATGCCCAGCCCAATGCGGACACCGAGATCCTCGAGGACGACGACGAGACGGTA
ATGATGATCAAGGAGCTGCTGGACACGCGCATCCGACCCACCGTCCAGGAGGACGGCGGCGACATCGTCT
TCATGGGCTACGAGGGCGGCGTGGTCAAGCTAAAGATGCAAGGCTCCTGCTCCTCCTGTCCCAGCTCCAT
TGTGACGCTGAAGAACGGAGTGCAGAACAT
