>Addgene plasmid #70811 | pFOSGE_COF1B06 | addgene partial sequence | sequence record 130770 | M13-Rev 5'-CAGGAAACAGCTATGACC-3'
TAATGATTTTATTTTGACTGATAGTGACCTGTTCGTTGCAACAAATTGATAAGCAATGCTTTCTTATAAT
GCCAACTTTGTACAAGAAAGCTGGGTCATGGGGACCGCCGCCACTGGGCTCCTGCTGCTTGAGCGTCTTG
AGGTTCTTTTCGAAGCGCTCAAACTCGCTCTCGATCATCCTGTCCGCCTCGTCGAAGACCTGCTCAACGG
ACTCCACCTCCGGTATGTAGAATTGCAGCATGTTCTGCACTCCGTTCTTCAGCGTCACAATGGAGCTGGG
ACAGGAGGAGCAGGAGCCTTGCATCTTTAGCTTGACCACGCCGCCCTCGTAGCCCATGAAGACGATGTCG
CCGCCGTCCTCCTGGACGGTGGGTCGGATGCGCGTGTCCAGCAGCTCCTTGATCATCATTACCGTCTCGT
CGTCGTCCTCGAGGATCTCGGTGTCCGCATTGGGCTGGGCATCGTTGAGAACTGGTAAGCCGCTGGCAAA
GAAGTCCATTATGACGGCAAACACCTCTGGCTTAATCAGGCTCCACTCGGCGCCCTCCTGCTTCGAGATG
GTGACGAAGTCGGCGCCAAAGAACACGCCCTTAACGCCCTCCACGCGGAACAGCAATTTGGCCAAAGGAC
TGTTGTGGGCGGTGGTTCCGTTGGGGAAGTCGTACGTGTTCCCCTTTCCCAGGACGTCCACGCCGGGCAG
GAACTTCAAGCTCTCCGGATT
