[The description below was written by a language model from this plasmid's Addgene catalogue record.]
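Description:
pFOSGE_COF1B06 is a Gateway entry clone built on the commercial pDONR221 donor vector, carrying an 849 bp insert corresponding to the Drosophila melanogaster gene CG33502 (FBgn0053502, transcript FBtr0070055). It is a high-copy bacterial plasmid selected with kanamycin and serves purely as a shuttle for the insert. As an entry vector it has no promoter intended to drive expression of the insert in fly or other eukaryotic cells, and the record lists no tags, reporters or other regulatory elements. The insert was introduced by Gateway cloning. In the standard pDONR221 workflow, an attB-flanked fragment recombines with the donor vector's attP sites in a BP reaction, displacing the ccdB/chloramphenicol counter-selection cassette and leaving the insert flanked by attL sites. M13 forward and reverse priming sites on either side of the cassette are listed for sequence verification.

The value of such a clone lies in its portability. An LR recombination reaction can transfer the CG33502 sequence, in defined orientation and reading frame, into any compatible destination vector, which then supplies the promoter, fusion partners or tags needed for a given assay. The associated publication concerns the context-dependent regulatory functions of transcriptional regulators, so the clone appears to belong to a larger collection of fly factor entry clones assembled for that kind of systematic functional testing. However, the record does not specify which destination vectors or assays were used for this clone. It also does not state whether the insert is the full coding sequence or whether it retains a stop codon. No feature table is provided, so the element layout described here is inferred from the named backbone rather than from annotation.
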