Addgene plasmid #70811: pFOSGE_COF1B06
Purpose: Gateway entry clone
Depositing lab: Alexander Stark. Depositing organization: Research Institute of Molecular Pathology (IMP). Publication: Transcriptional regulators form diverse groups with context-dependent regulatory functions. Stampfel G, Kazmar T, Frank O, Wienerroither S, Reiter F, Stark A. Nature. 2015 Nov 9. doi: 10.1038/nature15545. PubMed 26550828.
Backbone
  Vector backbone: pDONR221
  Backbone manufacturer: Invitrogen
  Backbone size w/o insert (bp): 4762
  Vector type: Gateway entry vector
Growth in bacteria
  Bacterial resistance: Kanamycin, 50 μg/mL
  Growth temperature: 37°C
  Growth strain: DH5alpha
  Copy number: High Copy
Gene/Insert
  Gene/Insert name: CG33502 (alt names: FBgn0053502; CG33502, FBtr0070055)
  Species: D. melanogaster (fly)
  Insert size (bp): 849
  Entrez Gene: CG33502 (a.k.a. BcDNA:GM32035, CG18856, Dmel\CG33502)
  Cloning method: Gateway Cloning
  Sequencing primers: 5′ M13-F20; 3′ M13R
Terms and licenses: Academic/Nonprofit Terms; Industry Terms: Not Available to Industry
How to cite: pFOSGE_COF1B06 was a gift from Alexander Stark (Addgene plasmid # 70811 ; http://n2t.net/addgene:70811 ; RRID:Addgene_70811)
